Addgene plasmid #112656: p415 Glo3 R59K S389,398 A
Purpose: Expression S.cerevisiae
Depositing lab: Blanche Schwappach. Depositing organization: Universitaetsmedizin Goettingen. Publication: Dissection of GTPase-activating proteins reveals functional asymmetry in the COPI coat of budding yeast. Arakel EC, Huranova M, Estrada AF, Rau EM, Spang A, Schwappach B. J Cell Sci. 2019 Aug 29;132(16). pii: jcs.232124. doi: 10.1242/jcs.232124. PubMed 31331965.
Backbone
  Vector backbone: P415 Met25
  Vector type: Yeast Expression
  Selectable markers: LEU2
Growth in bacteria
  Bacterial resistance: Ampicillin, 100 μg/mL
  Growth temperature: 37°C
  Growth strain: DH5alpha
  Copy number: Unknown
Gene/Insert
  Gene/Insert name: Glo3 R59K S389,398A (alt name: YER122C)
  Species: S. cerevisiae (budding yeast)
  Insert size (bp): 1482
  Mutation: R59K, mutations (S389A, S398A) in Glo3 motif, non-phosphorylatable
  Promoter: Met25
  Cloning method: Restriction Enzyme; 5′ cloning site BamH1 (not destroyed); 3′ cloning site Xma1 (not destroyed)
  Sequencing primers: 5′ GGCACCTTGTCCAATTGAACACGCTCGATG; 3′ TTTTCAGTATAATGTTACATGCGTACACGC
Terms and licenses: Academic/Nonprofit Terms; Industry Terms: Not Available to Industry
How to cite: p415 Glo3 R59K S389,398 A was a gift from Blanche Schwappach (Addgene plasmid # 112656 ; http://n2t.net/addgene:112656 ; RRID:Addgene_112656)
