[The description below was written by a language model from this plasmid's Addgene catalogue record and pLannotate feature annotations shown in this document.]
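Description:
p415 Glo3 R59K S389,398 A is a yeast–E. coli shuttle plasmid for expressing a mutant form of the Saccharomyces cerevisiae GLO3 gene (YER122C) in budding yeast. It is built on the p415 Met25 backbone. A CEN6/ARS element supports stable, centromeric (low-copy) maintenance in yeast, and a LEU2 cassette with its own promoter allows selection by leucine prototrophy in leu2 strains. In bacteria the plasmid replicates from a high-copy ColE1/pUC-type origin and is selected with ampicillin through the β-lactamase gene. Remnants of the pBluescript-derived scaffold are also annotated: an f1 origin, T3 and T7 promoters flanking the expression cassette, lacZα and lac regulatory fragments, and small fragments of bom and rop.

The expression cassette places the roughly 1.5 kb Glo3 coding sequence, cloned between BamHI and XmaI sites in the polylinker, downstream of the MET25 (MET17) promoter and upstream of the CYC1 terminator. This promoter is repressed by methionine, so expression can be tuned through the methionine content of the medium. No epitope tag or reporter is annotated. Glo3 is a GTPase-activating protein for ARF-family GTPases that functions in retrograde Golgi-to-ER vesicular transport. The insert carries three substitutions. One is R59K. The other two, S389A and S398A, lie in the Glo3 motif, and the record describes them as non-phosphorylatable. The record does not state the functional consequence of R59K. The associated study dissects ArfGAP function in the COPI coat of budding yeast, so the plasmid is most likely used to test how these residues contribute to Glo3 activity in vivo.
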