Features (pLannotate 1.2.2; 24 found; start..end, strand, type, name):
     21..39      +  promoter       T3 promoter: promoter for bacteriophage T3 RNA polymerase
     90..439     +  promoter       MET17 promoter: S. cerevisiae MET17; expression is repressed by methionine; MET15; MET25
    439..457     +  misc_feature   MCS (fragment): pBluescript multiple cloning site
    461..1939    +  CDS            GLO3: GLO3_YEAST - Experimental evidence at protein level: Swiss-Prot protein existence level 1. GTPase-activating protein for the ADP ribosylation factor (ARF) family. Involved in retrograde vesicular transport from the Golgi to the endoplasmic reticulum. From Saccharomyces cerevisiae (strain ATCC 204508 / S288c) (Baker's yeast).
   1945..1997    +  misc_feature   MCS (fragment): pBluescript multiple cloning site
   1998..2245    +  terminator     CYC1 terminator: S. cerevisiae CYC1; transcription terminator for CYC1
   2264..2282    -  promoter       T7 promoter: promoter for bacteriophage T7 RNA polymerase
   2290..2445    +  CDS            lacZα (fragment): LacZα fragment of β-galactosidase; lacZ fragment
   2449..2877    +  rep_origin     f1 ori (sequence partly withheld): f1 bacteriophage origin of replication; arrow indicates direction of (+) strand synthesis
   2905..2957    -  misc_feature   bom (fragment): basis of mobility region from pBR322
   2988..3065    +  CDS            YO192_YEAST (fragment): Experimental evidence at protein level: Swiss-Prot protein existence level 1. From Saccharomyces cerevisiae (strain ATCC 204508 / S288c) (Baker's yeast).
   3205..3612    +  promoter       LEU2 promoter: S. cerevisiae LEU2
   3613..4707    +  CDS            LEU2: 3-isopropylmalate dehydrogenase, required for leucine biosynthesis; S. cerevisiae LEU2; yeast auxotrophic marker
   5069..5185    -  CDS            NFS1 (fragment): NFS1_YEAST - Also known as SPL1 From Saccharomyces cerevisiae (strain ATCC 204508 / S288c) (Baker's yeast).
   5184..5234    -  misc_feature   bom (fragment): basis of mobility region from pBR322
   5336..5371    -  CDS            rop (fragment): Rop protein, which maintains plasmids at low copy number; rop
   5440..5943    -  misc_feature   CEN/ARS: S. cerevisiae CEN6 centromere fused to an autonomously replicating sequence
   5980..6084    +  promoter       AmpR promoter: bla
   6085..6945    +  CDS            AmpR: β-lactamase; bla; confers resistance to ampicillin, carbenicillin, and related antibiotics
   7116..7704    +  rep_origin     ori: high-copy-number ColE1/pMB1/pBR322/pUC origin of replication
   7887..7979    +  CDS            lacI (fragment): lac repressor; lacI; The lac repressor binds to the lac operator to inhibit transcription in E. coli. This inhibition can be relieved by adding lactose or isopropyl-β-D-thiogalactopyranoside (IPTG).
   7992..8013    +  protein_bind   CAP binding site: CAP binding activates transcription in the presence of cAMP. E. coli catabolite activator protein
   8028..8058    +  promoter       lac promoter: promoter for the E. coli lac operon
   8066..8082    +  protein_bind   lac operator: The lac repressor binds to the lac operator to inhibit transcription in E. coli. This inhibition can be relieved by adding lactose or isopropyl-β-D-thiogalactopyranoside (IPTG). lac repressor encoded by lacI
>Addgene plasmid #112656 | p415 Glo3 R59K S389,398 A | addgene full sequence | sequence record 256091 | Addgene NGS Result
CATGATTACGCCAAGCGCGCAATTAACCCTCACTAAAGGGAACAAAAGCTGGAGCTCCGGATGCAAGGGT
TCGAATCCCTTAGCTCTCATTATTTTTTGCTTTTTCTCTTGAGGTCACATGATCGCAAAATGGCAAATGG
CACGTGAAGCTGTCGATATTGGGGAACTGTGGTGGTTGGCAAATGACTAATTAAGTTAGTCAAGGCGCCA
TCCTCATGAAAACTGTGTAACATAATAACCGAAGTGTCGAAAAGGTGGCACCTTGTCCAATTGAACACGC
TCGATGAAAAAAATAAGATATATATAAGGTTAAGTAAAGCGTCTGTTAGAAAGGAAGTTTTTCCTTTTTC
TTGCTCTCTTGTCTTTTCATCTACTATTTCCTTCGTGTAATACAGGGTCGTCAGATACATAGATACAATT
CTATTACCCCCATCCATACTCTAGAACTAGTGGATCCGCGATGAGTAACGATGAAGGAGAAACATTTGCC
ACGGAACAGACTACTCAACAAGTTTTTCAGAAGCTAGGTAGCAACATGGAAAATCGAGTTTGTTTTGATT
GTGGTAACAAGAATCCTACTTGGACTTCGGTACCTTTTGGTGTGATGCTGTGTATTCAATGCTCTGCTGT
GCATAAGAACATGGGTGTTCATATCACCTTTGTAAAGTCTTCTACATTAGATAAATGGACAATTAACAAT
TTAAGAAGGTTTAAGTTGGGTGGGAACCATAAGGCTCGTGATTTTTTCTTAAAGAACAATGGGAAACAGC
TACTAAATACAGCAAATGTTGACGCGAAAACAAAATATACGAGCCCTGTTGCTAAGAAATATAAGATACA
TCTCGACAAGAAGGTTCAAAAGGATATGGAGTTATACCCATCAGAATTAGTCTTGAACGGTCAAGATTCT
TCGGACTCACCGTTGGACACCGATTCAGACGCTTCCAGGTCGACTTCCAAAGAAAATAGTGTTGACGACT
TTTTCTCTAATTGGCAAAAACCAAGCTCCAATTCCAGTTCTAAACTCAATGTAAATACAGGCTCTCTCGC
CCCAAAAAACAACACCACAGGCAGCACACCCAAGACCACTGTCACTAAAACGAGAAGTTCCATCTTAACG
GCTAGCAGAAAGAAACCGGTATTAAACTCGCAAGATAAAAAGAAACATTCAATTTTGTCTTCGTCAAGAA
AGCCCACTAGACTAACCGCAAAGAAAGTCGACAAATCACAGGCAGAAGACTTGTTTGATCAATTTAAAAA
AGAGGCTCAACAAGAAAAGGAGGACGAGTTCACTAATTCGTCTTCTAGCACCAAAATTAGACAAAATGAT
TACGATTCCCAATTTATGAATAACAGTAAAGGCAACAATAATAACAGTATAGATGATATTAATACCCAGC
CTGATGAATTCAATGATTTTTTAAATGACACTTCAAACAGCTTCGACACAACTAGAAAAGAACAGCAAGA
TACTTTAACACCCAAGTTTGCCAAATTGGGATTTGGTATGACCATGAATGACGCCAATGATTTGGCAAAG
CAACAAAAAGAATCTCAGAAAATAGCTCAGGGACCAAGATATACGGGCAGAATCGCGGAAAGGTACGGCA
CACAAAAAGCTATAGCATCTGATCAATTATTTGGTCGTGGCGCATTTGATGAAGCAGCAAACAGGGAAGC
GCATGACAAGTTGAAAACATTTGACAATGCTACATCAATTTCCTCTTCTTCATACTTTGGAGAAGATAAA
GAAGTGGATGAATTTGGTAATCCCATCAATAGCAGTGGAAGTGGAGCAGGGAATTTTGATGGCCGTAATT
CTAATAACGGTTTCATCGATTTTAATGCCTCCGCAGATGATGAATTGCAGATGTTGAGAGACGTTGTAGA
ACAGGGTGCTGAAAAACTCGGTAGTTATTTAAGGGACTACTTAAGAAAATAATCCCCCCGGGCTGCAGGA
ATTCGATATCAAGCTTATCGATACCGTCGACCTCGAGTCATGTAATTAGTTATGTCACGCTTACATTCAC
GCCCTCCCCCCACATCCGCTCTAACCGAAAAGGAAGGAGTTAGACAACCTGAAGTCTAGGTCCCTATTTA
TTTTTTTATAGTTATGTTAGTATTAAGAACGTTATTTATATTTCAAATTTTTCTTTTTTTTCTGTACAGA
CGCGTGTACGCATGTAACATTATACTGAAAACCTTGCTTGAGAAGGTTTTGGGACGCTCGAAGGCTTTAA
TTTGCGGCCGGTACCCAATTCGCCCTATAGTGAGTCGTATTACGCGCGCTCACTGGCCGTCGTTTTACAA
CGTCGTGACTGGGAAAACCCTGGCGTTACCCAACTTAATCGCCTTGCAGCACATCCCCCTTTCGCCAGCT
GGCGTAATAGCGAAGAGGCCCGCACCGATCGCCCTTCCCAACAGTTGCGCAGCCTGAATGGCGAATGG
[124 nt withheld, positions 2449-2572]
C
[91 nt withheld, positions 2574-2664]
A
[49 nt withheld, positions 2666-2714]
CCTTTGACGTTGGAGTCCACGTTCTTT
[37 nt withheld, positions 2742-2778]
ACCCTATCTCGGTCTATTCTTTTGATTTATAAGGGATTTTGCCGATTTCGGCCTATTGGTTAAAAAATGA
GCTGATTTAACAAAAATTTAACGCGAATTTTAACAAAATATTAACGCTTACAATTTCCTGATGCGGTATT
TTCTCCTTACGCATCTGTGCGGTATTTCACACCGCATATCGACCGGTCGAGGAGAACTTCTAGTATATCT
ACATACCTAATATTATTGCCTTATTAAAAATGGAATCCCAACAATTACATCAAAATCCACATTCTCTTCA
AAATCAATTGTCCTGTACTTCCTTGTTCATGTGTGTTCAAAAACGTTATATTTATAGGATAATTATACTC
TATTTCTCAACAAGTAATTGGTTGTTTGGCCGAGCGGTCTAAGGCGCCTGATTCAAGAAATATCTTGACC
GCAGTTAACTGTGGGAATACTCAGGTATCGTAAGATGCAAGAGTTCGAATCTCTTAGCAACCATTATTTT
TTTCCTCAACATAACGAGAACACACAGGGGCGCTATCGCACAGAATCAAATTCGATGACTGGAAATTTTT
TGTTAATTTCAGAGGTCGCCTGACGCATATACCTTTTTCAACTGAAAAATTGGGAGAAAAAGGAAAGGTG
AGAGCGCCGGAACCGGCTTTTCATATAGAATAGAGAAGCGTTCATGACTAAATGCTTGCATCACAATACT
TGAAGTTGACAATATTATTTAAGGACCTATTGTTTTTTCCAATAGGTGGTTAGCAATCGTCTTACTTTCT
AACTTTTCTTACCTTTTACATTTCAGCAATATATATATATATATTTCAAGGATATACCATTCTAATGTCT
GCCCCTAAGAAGATCGTCGTTTTGCCAGGTGACCACGTTGGTCAAGAAATCACAGCCGAAGCCATTAAGG
TTCTTAAAGCTATTTCTGATGTTCGTTCCAATGTCAAGTTCGATTTCGAAAATCATTTAATTGGTGGTGC
TGCTATCGATGCTACAGGTGTTCCACTTCCAGATGAGGCGCTGGAAGCCTCCAAGAAGGCTGATGCCGTT
TTGTTAGGTGCTGTGGGTGGTCCTAAATGGGGTACCGGTAGTGTTAGACCTGAACAAGGTTTACTAAAAA
TCCGTAAAGAACTTCAATTGTACGCCAACTTAAGACCATGTAACTTTGCATCCGACTCTCTTTTAGACTT
ATCTCCAATCAAGCCACAATTTGCTAAAGGTACTGACTTCGTTGTTGTCAGAGAATTAGTGGGAGGTATT
TACTTTGGTAAGAGAAAGGAAGACGATGGTGATGGTGTCGCTTGGGATAGTGAACAATACACCGTTCCAG
AAGTGCAAAGAATCACAAGAATGGCCGCTTTCATGGCCCTACAACATGAGCCACCATTGCCTATTTGGTC
CTTGGATAAAGCTAATGTTTTGGCCTCTTCAAGATTATGGAGAAAAACTGTGGAGGAAACCATCAAGAAC
GAATTCCCTACATTGAAGGTTCAACATCAATTGATTGATTCTGCCGCCATGATCCTAGTTAAGAACCCAA
CCCACCTAAATGGTATTATAATCACCAGCAACATGTTTGGTGATATCATCTCCGATGAAGCCTCCGTTAT
CCCAGGTTCCTTGGGTTTGTTGCCATCTGCGTCCTTGGCCTCTTTGCCAGACAAGAACACCGCATTTGGT
TTGTACGAACCATGCCACGGTTCTGCTCCAGATTTGCCAAAGAATAAGGTCAACCCTATCGCCACTATCT
TGTCTGCTGCAATGATGTTGAAATTGTCATTGAACTTGCCTGAAGAAGGTAAGGCCATTGAAGATGCAGT
TAAAAAGGTTTTGGATGCAGGTATCAGAACTGGTGATTTAGGTGGTTCCAACAGTACCACCGAAGTCGGT
GATGCTGTCGCCGAAGAAGTTAAGAAAATCCTTGCTTAAAAAGATTCTCTTTTTTTATGATATTTGTACA
TAAACTTTATAAATGAAATTCATAATAGAAACGACACGAAATTACAAAATGGAATATGTTCATAGGGTAG
ACGAAACTATATACGCAATCTACATACATTTATCAAGAAGGAGAAAAAGGAGGATGTAAAGGAATACAGG
TAAGCAAATTGATACTAATGGCTCAACGTGATAAGGAAAAAGAATTGCACTTTAACATTAATATTGACAA
GGAGGAGGGCACCACACAAAAAGTTAGGTGTAACAGAAAATCATGAAACTATGATTCCTAATTTATATAT
TGGAGGATTTTCTCTAAAAAAAAAAAAATACAACAAATAAAAAACACTCAATGACCTGACCATTTGATGG
AGTTTAAGTCAATACCTTCTTGAACCATTTCCCATAATGGTGAAAGTTCCCTCAAGAATTTTACTCTGTC
AGAAACGGCCTTAACGACGTAGTCGATATGGTGCACTCTCAGTACAATCTGCTCTGATGCCGCATAGTTA
AGCCAGCCCCGACACCCGCCAACACCCGCTGACGCGCCCTGACGGGCTTGTCTGCTCCCGGCATCCGCTT
ACAGACAAGCTGTGACCGTCTCCGGGAGCTGCATGTGTCAGAGGTTTTCACCGTCATCACCGAAACGCGC
GAGACGAAAGGGCCTCGTGATACGCCTATTTTTATAGGTTAATGTCATGATAATAATGGTTTCTTAGGAC
GGATCGCTTGCCTGTAACTTACACGCGCCTCGTATCTTTTAATGATGGAATAATTTGGGAATTTACTCTG
TGTTTATTTATTTTTATGTTTTGTATTTGGATTTTAGAAAGTAAATAAAGAAGGTAGAAGAGTTACGGAA
TGAAGAAAAAAAAATAAACAAAGGTTTAAAAAATTTCAACAAAAAGCGTACTTTACATATATATTTATTA
GACAAGAAAAGCAGATTAAATAGATATACATTCGATTAACGATAAGTAAAATGTAAAATCACAGGATTTT
CGTGTGTGGTCTTCTACACAGACAAGATGAAACAATTCGGCATTAATACCTGAGAGCAGGAAGAGCAAGA
TAAAAGGTAGTATTTGTTGGCGATCCCCCTAGAGTCTTTTACATCTTCGGAAAACAAAAACTATTTTTTC
TTTAATTTCTTTTTTTACTTTCTATTTTTAATTTATATATTTATATTAAAAAATTTAAATTATAATTATT
TTTATAGCACGTGATGAAAAGGACCCAGGTGGCACTTTTCGGGGAAATGTGCGCGGAACCCCTATTTGTT
TATTTTTCTAAATACATTCAAATATGTATCCGCTCATGAGACAATAACCCTGATAAATGCTTCAATAATA
TTGAAAAAGGAAGAGTATGAGTATTCAACATTTCCGTGTCGCCCTTATTCCCTTTTTTGCGGCATTTTGC
CTTCCTGTTTTTGCTCACCCAGAAACGCTGGTGAAAGTAAAAGATGCTGAAGATCAGTTGGGTGCACGAG
TGGGTTACATCGAACTGGATCTCAACAGCGGTAAGATCCTTGAGAGTTTTCGCCCCGAAGAACGTTTTCC
AATGATGAGCACTTTTAAAGTTCTGCTATGTGGCGCGGTATTATCCCGTATTGACGCCGGGCAAGAGCAA
CTCGGTCGCCGCATACACTATTCTCAGAATGACTTGGTTGAGTACTCACCAGTCACAGAAAAGCATCTTA
CGGATGGCATGACAGTAAGAGAATTATGCAGTGCTGCCATAACCATGAGTGATAACACTGCGGCCAACTT
ACTTCTGACAACGATCGGAGGACCGAAGGAGCTAACCGCTTTTTTGCACAACATGGGGGATCATGTAACT
CGCCTTGATCGTTGGGAACCGGAGCTGAATGAAGCCATACCAAACGACGAGCGTGACACCACGATGCCTG
TAGCAATGGCAACAACGTTGCGCAAACTATTAACTGGCGAACTACTTACTCTAGCTTCCCGGCAACAATT
AATAGACTGGATGGAGGCGGATAAAGTTGCAGGACCACTTCTGCGCTCGGCCCTTCCGGCTGGCTGGTTT
ATTGCTGATAAATCTGGAGCCGGTGAGCGTGGGTCTCGCGGTATCATTGCAGCACTGGGGCCAGATGGTA
AGCCCTCCCGTATCGTAGTTATCTACACGACGGGGAGTCAGGCAACTATGGATGAACGAAATAGACAGAT
CGCTGAGATAGGTGCCTCACTGATTAAGCATTGGTAACTGTCAGACCAAGTTTACTCATATATACTTTAG
ATTGATTTAAAACTTCATTTTTAATTTAAAAGGATCTAGGTGAAGATCCTTTTTGATAATCTCATGACCA
AAATCCCTTAACGTGAGTTTTCGTTCCACTGAGCGTCAGACCCCGTAGAAAAGATCAAAGGATCTTCTTG
AGATCCTTTTTTTCTGCGCGTAATCTGCTGCTTGCAAACAAAAAAACCACCGCTACCAGCGGTGGTTTGT
TTGCCGGATCAAGAGCTACCAACTCTTTTTCCGAAGGTAACTGGCTTCAGCAGAGCGCAGATACCAAATA
CTGTTCTTCTAGTGTAGCCGTAGTTAGGCCACCACTTCAAGAACTCTGTAGCACCGCCTACATACCTCGC
TCTGCTAATCCTGTTACCAGTGGCTGCTGCCAGTGGCGATAAGTCGTGTCTTACCGGGTTGGACTCAAGA
CGATAGTTACCGGATAAGGCGCAGCGGTCGGGCTGAACGGGGGGTTCGTGCACACAGCCCAGCTTGGAGC
GAACGACCTACACCGAACTGAGATACCTACAGCGTGAGCTATGAGAAAGCGCCACGCTTCCCGAAGGGAG
AAAGGCGGACAGGTATCCGGTAAGCGGCAGGGTCGGAACAGGAGAGCGCACGAGGGAGCTTCCAGGGGGA
AACGCCTGGTATCTTTATAGTCCTGTCGGGTTTCGCCACCTCTGACTTGAGCGTCGATTTTTGTGATGCT
CGTCAGGGGGGCGGAGCCTATGGAAAAACGCCAGCAACGCGGCCTTTTTACGGTTCCTGGCCTTTTGCTG
GCCTTTTGCTCACATGTTCTTTCCTGCGTTATCCCCTGATTCTGTGGATAACCGTATTACCGCCTTTGAG
TGAGCTGATACCGCTCGCCGCAGCCGAACGACCGAGCGCAGCGAGTCAGTGAGCGAGGAAGCGGAAGAGC
GCCCAATACGCAAACCGCCTCTCCCCGCGCGTTGGCCGATTCATTAATGCAGCTGGCACGACAGGTTTCC
CGACTGGAAAGCGGGCAGTGAGCGCAACGCAATTAATGTGAGTTAGCTCACTCATTAGGCACCCCAGGCT
TTACACTTTATGCTTCCGGCTCGTATGTTGTGTGGAATTGTGAGCGGATAACAATTTCACACAGGAAACA
GCTATGAC
